Addgene plasmid #216900: pST39-Mega'-deltaRN
Purpose: Mega' with knockout of GvpR and GvpF
Depositing lab: George Lu. Depositing organization: Rice University. Publication: Elucidating the assembly of gas vesicles by systematic protein-protein interaction analysis. Iburg M, Anderson AP, Wong VT, Anton ED, He A, Lu GJ. EMBO J. 2024 Oct;43(19):4156-4172. doi: 10.1038/s44318-024-00178-2. Epub 2024 Sep 3. PubMed 39227754.
Backbone
  Vector backbone: pST39
  Vector type: Bacterial Expression
Growth in bacteria
  Bacterial resistance: Ampicillin, 100 μg/mL
  Growth temperature: 30°C
  Growth strain: DH5alpha
  Copy number: Low Copy
Gene/Insert
  Gene/Insert name: Mega' with knockout of GvpR and GvpF
  Species: Synthetic; Priestia megaterium
  Cloning method: Gibson Cloning
Terms and licenses: Academic/Nonprofit Terms; Industry Terms: Not Available to Industry
Depositor comments: Please visit https://www.biorxiv.org/content/10.1101/2023.07.23.550228v1 for bioRxiv preprint.
How to cite: pST39-Mega'-deltaRN was a gift from George Lu (Addgene plasmid # 216900 ; http://n2t.net/addgene:216900 ; RRID:Addgene_216900)
