[The description below was written by a language model from this plasmid's Addgene catalogue record and pLannotate feature annotations shown in this document.]
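Description:
pST39-Mega'-deltaRN is a bacterial expression plasmid built on the pST39 polycistronic backbone, carrying a modified version of the gas vesicle gene cluster from Priestia (formerly Bacillus) megaterium, referred to in the record as Mega'. The 7.5 kb plasmid is maintained in E. coli through a ColE1/pMB1-type origin. A rop gene and the pBR322 bom region are also present, consistent with the low copy number listed in the catalogue entry. Selection is by ampicillin through a TEM beta-lactamase gene driven by its own promoter and followed by an fd terminator. Short annotated fragments such as RSF ori, mbeC, OsADH 5'-UTR, ydeC and SET1 are partial matches from automated annotation and probably do not represent functional parts.

The gas vesicle cluster lies between a T7 promoter and a T7 terminator, so it would be transcribed as a single operon in hosts supplying T7 RNA polymerase. Within this roughly 4.9 kb region the automated annotation recognises only gvpB (the GvpA-type major shell protein), gvpS and gvpJ. The unannotated stretches between them presumably encode other cluster genes, but the feature table does not identify them.

The record is inconsistent about which genes are disrupted. The plasmid name suggests deletion of GvpR and GvpN, whereas the purpose and insert fields state a knockout of GvpR and GvpF, and the feature table cannot resolve this. The construct was assembled by Gibson cloning. It belongs to a study that mapped protein-protein interactions among gas vesicle proteins to understand assembly, where such knockout variants would serve to test how the missing components contribute to gas vesicle formation.
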