Features (pLannotate 1.2.2; 16 found; start..end, strand, type, name):
     48..181     +  rep_origin     RSF ori (fragment): Plasmids containing the RSF 1030 origin of replication can be propagated in E. coli cells that contain additional plasmids with compatible origins.
    186..325     -  misc_feature   bom: basis of mobility region from pBR322
    427..618     -  CDS            rop: Rop protein, which maintains plasmids at low copy number; rop
    658..768     +  CDS            mbeC (fragment): MBEC_ECOLX - Experimental evidence at protein level: Swiss-Prot protein existence level 1. Required for efficient mobilization of ColE1 plasmid and is thus essential to promote the specific transfer of the plasmid during conjugation. Probably functions by inducing DNA bending, helping the MbeA relaxase to melt the DNA around the nic site and cleave the phosphodiester bond. Binds specifically double-stranded DNA (dsDNA) containing the ColE1 oriT but does not recognize the inverted repeat (IR). From Escherichia coli.
    855..873     +  promoter       T7 promoter: promoter for bacteriophage T7 RNA polymerase
   1121..1384    +  CDS            gvpB: GVPB_BACME - Protein inferred from homology: Swiss-Prot protein existence level 3. Gas vesicles are small, hollow, gas filled protein structures that are found in several microbial planktonic microorganisms. They allow the positioning of the organism at the favorable depth for growth. GvpA type proteins form the essential core of the structure. From Bacillus megaterium.
   2655..2671    +  5'UTR          OsADH 5'-UTR (fragment): translational enhancer from the 5'-UTR of the Oryza sativa alcohol dehydrogenase gene (Sugio et al., 2008)
   3312..3596    +  CDS            gvpS: GVPS_BACME - Protein inferred from homology: Swiss-Prot protein existence level 3. Gas vesicles are small, hollow, gas filled protein structures that are found in several microbial planktonic microorganisms. They allow the positioning of the organism at the favorable depth for growth (By similarity). From Bacillus megaterium.
   3859..4158    +  CDS            gvpJ: GVPJ_BACME - Protein inferred from homology: Swiss-Prot protein existence level 3. Gas vesicles are small, hollow, gas filled protein structures that are found in several microbial planktonic microorganisms. They allow the positioning of the organism at the favorable depth for growth. This protein could be important for the shape determination of the gas vesicle. From Bacillus megaterium.
   5577..5696    -  CDS            ydeC (fragment): YDEC_BACSU - Protein predicted: Swiss-Prot protein existence level 4. From Bacillus subtilis (strain 168).
   5729..5778    +  CDS            SET1 (fragment): solubility-enhancement tag derived from T7 phage gene 10B
   5786..5833    +  terminator     T7 terminator: transcription terminator for bacteriophage T7 RNA polymerase
   5900..5991    +  promoter       AmpR promoter: bla
   5992..6849    +  CDS            bla: BLAT_ECOLX - Experimental evidence at protein level: Swiss-Prot protein existence level 1. TEM-type are the most prevalent beta-lactamases in enterobacteria; they hydrolyze the beta-lactam bond in susceptible beta-lactam antibiotics, thus conferring resistance to penicillins and cephalosporins. TEM-3 and TEM-4 are capable of hydrolyzing cefotaxime and ceftazidime. TEM-5 is capable of hydrolyzing ceftazidime. TEM-6 is capable of hydrolyzing ceftazidime and aztreonam. TEM-8/CAZ-2, TEM- 16/CAZ-7 and TEM-24/CAZ-6 are markedly active against ceftazidime. IRT- 4 shows resistance to beta-lactamase in
   6856..6895    +  terminator     fd terminator: central terminator from bacteriophage fd (Otsuka and Kunisawa, 1982)
   6926..7514    +  rep_origin     ori: high-copy-number ColE1/pMB1/pBR322/pUC origin of replication
>Addgene plasmid #216900 | pST39-Mega'-deltaRN | addgene full sequence | sequence record 448051 | Addgene NGS Result
AACGCCAGCAACGCGGCCTTTTTACGGTTCCTGGCCTTTTGCTGGCCTTTTGCTCACATGTTCTTTCCTG
CGTTATCCCCTGATTCTGTGGATAACCGTATTACCGCCTTTGAGTGAGCTGATACCGCTCGCCGCAGCCG
AACGACCGAGCGCAGCGAGTCAGTGAGCGAGGAAGCGGAAGAGCGCCTGATGCGGTATTTTCTCCTTACG
CATCTGTGCGGTATTTCACACCGCAATGGTGCACTCTCAGTACAATCTGCTCTGATGCCGCATAGTTAAG
CCAGTATACACTCCGCTATCGCTACGTGACTGGGTCATGGCTGCGCCCCGACACCCGCCAACACCCGCTG
ACGCGCCCTGACGGGCTTGTCTGCTCCCGGCATCCGCTTACAGACAAGCTGTGACCGTCTCCGGGAGCTG
CATGTGTCAGAGGTTTTCACCGTCATCACCGAAACGCGCGAGGCAGCTGCGGTAAAGCTCATCAGCGTGG
TCGTGAAGCGATTCACAGATGTCTGCCTGTTCATCCGCGTCCAGCTCGTTGAGTTTCTCCAGAAGCGTTA
ATGTCTGGCTTCTGATAAAGCGGGCCATGTTAAGGGCGGTTTTTTCCTGTTTGGTCACTGATGCCTCCGT
GTAAGGGGGATTTCTGTTCATGGGGTAATGATACCGATGAAACGAGAGAGGATGCTCACGATACGGGTTA
CTGATGATGAACATGCCCGGTTACTGGAACGTTGTGAGGGTAAACAACTGGCGGTATGGATGCGGCGGGA
CCAGAGAAAAATCACTCAGGGTCAATGCCAGCGCTTCGTTAATACAGATGTAGGTGTTGGCACCATGCAT
CGATCCCGCGAAATTAATACGACTCACTATAGGGAGACCACAACGGTTTCCCTCTAGAGATAGCTTAGCG
ATGTGAAAGAAGCTGGAGAAAACTTTCAAGAAAAAGTTTCTTCTTCAGACGATAAAGAGAAGTCAAAAAA
TAAGCGGAAAATAAAAGGCGTAAATCAGATTAAAAAAGCAACGGATATTAAAAGCTCTACTAAGATTAAA
AGTTCTAATGATATTAAATCATCTACAGATTTAAAAACAATGGGATCATAAGCGAAAGGAGAAATGAGAT
ATGTCTATTCAAAAAAGTACTAATAGTTCAAGTTTAGCAGAAGTCATTGACCGTATTTTAGATAAAGGAA
TTGTTATTGATGCTTTTGCAAGAGTTTCTGTTGTAGGAATTGAAATTTTAACGATTGAAGCGCGAGTGGT
TATTGCCAGTGTTGATACATGGTTACGCTATGCAGAAGCAGTAGGGCTTCTTCGTGACGACGTAGAAGAA
AACGGTCTTCCTGAACGTTCAAATTCAAGTGAAGGGCAGCCGCGTTTTAGTATTTAATATGAAGTGGTAT
GGAACCTTCCTTTTTTGAGGGTGGTTCCAGCTTTAGGAGCTTGAAAACATGAGTGAAACAAACGAAACAG
GTATTTATATTTTTAGCGCCATTCAAACGGATAAAGACGAAGAATTTGGCGCCGTGGAAGTAGAAGGAAC
AAAAGCTGAAACATTTTTGATTCGCTACAAAGACGCGGCTATGGTAGCAGCTGAAGTACCGATGAAAATT
TATCATCCTAATCGCCAAAATTTATTAATGCATCAAAACGCAGTAGCAGCGATTATGGACAAGAACGATA
CGGTTATTCCAATCAGCTTTGGGAATGTATTCAAATCAAAAGAAGACGTAAAAGTTCTTTTGGAAAACCT
TTATCCGCAGTTTGAAAAGCTGTTTCCAGCGATCAAAGGAAAAATTGAAGTCGGTTTAAAAGTAATTGGG
AAAAAAGAATGGCTTGAGAAAAAAGTAAACGAAAATCCTGAACTTGAGAAAGTATCAGCATCCGTAAAAG
GAAAATCAGAAGCAGCCGGTTATTATGAGCGTATTCAACTTGGAGGAATGGCTCAAAAGATGTTTACTTC
CCTGCAAAAAGAAGTCAAGACAGATGTGTTTTCTCCGCTTGAAGAAGCAGCGGAAGCAGCAAAAGCAAAT
GAGCCAACGGGCGAAACGATGCTTTTAAACGCGTCTTTCTTAATTAACCGAGAAGATGAAGCGAAGTTTG
ATGAAAAAGTAAATGAAGCGCATGAAAACTGGAAAGACAAAGCCGATTTTCATTACAGCGGTCCTTGGCC
TGCTTATAATTTTGTGAACATTCGCCTAAAAGTAGAAGAGAAATAACGTGCTTCACAAATTAGTAACCGC
ACCCATTAACCTTGTAGTGAAAATCGGCGAAAAAGTACAGGAAGAAGCTGATAAACAGCTATATGACCTT
CCGACGATTCAGCAAAAGCTCATTCAGCTTCAAATGATGTTTGAGCTTGGTGAAATTCCAGAAGAAGCGT
TTCAAGAAAAAGAAGATGAATTGTTAATGAGGTACGAAATTGCGAAACGCAGAGAAATTGAACAATGGGA
AGAGCTAACACAAAAAAGAAATGAGGAATCCTAGATGGGAGAATTACTGTATTTATACGGTTTAATTCCA
ACAAAAGAAGCAGCAGCCATAGAGCCGTTTCCATCTTATAAGGGGTTTGACGGAGAACATTCACTGTACC
CAATTGCGTTTGATCAGGTGACGGCTGTAGTTTCTAAGCTGGATGCTGACACCTATTCAGAAAAAGTGAT
TCAAGAAAAAATGGAGCAGGATATGAGCTGGCTGCAGGAAAAAGCATTTCATCATCACGAAACGGTAGCC
GCTTTGTACGAAGAATTTACGATCATTCCATTAAAATTTTGCACCATTTATAAAGGTGAAGAAAGTCTGC
AGGCAGCTATTGAGATTAACAAAGAAAAGATAGAGAATTCACTGACGCTGCTTCAAGGAAATGAAGAGTG
GAATGTGAAAATTTACTGTGATGATACAGAGCTTAAAAAAGGAATCAGCGAAACGAATGAAAGCGTGAAA
GCGAAAAAACAAGAAATTAGTCACTTATCACCAGGAAGACAGTTTTTTGAAAAGAAAAAAATAGATCAGC
TGATTGAAAAAGAATTAGAGCTTCACAAAAACAAAGTGTGTGAAGAGATACATGACAAGCTAAAAGAATT
ATCGCTTTATGACTCTGTTAAAAAGAATTGGAGCAAAGACGTAACTGGCGCAGCTGAACAGATGGCGTGG
AACAGCGTGTTTCTTCTCCCGTCTCTGCAGATTACTAAGTTCGTAAACGAAATAGAAGAGCTTCAGCAAA
GGCTTGAAAATAAAGGCTGGAAGTTTGAAGTGACGGGACCATGGCCGCCCTATCATTTCTCGAGCTTTGC
GTAAAGTGAGGAATTAACATTATGTCTCTTAAACAATCCATGGAGAATAAAGATATTGCTCTTATTGATA
TTTTAGATGTCATTTTAGATAAAGGAGTCGCCATTAAAGGAGACTTAATCATTTCCATAGCTGGCGTCGA
TTTAGTGTATTTGGATTTGCGGGTGCTTATTTCTTCGGTTGAAACGCTTGTGCAAGCAAAAGAAGGAAAT
CACAAACCAATCACTTCTGAACAATTTGATAAACAAAAGGAGGAATTAATGGATGCAACCGGTCAGCCAA
GCAAATGGACGAATCCACTTGGATCCTGATCAAGCTGAACAAGGCTTAGCGCAGCTTGTGATGACAGTTA
TTGAGCTATTGAGGCAAATCGTTGAACGTCATGCCATGAGGCGGGTGGAGGGTGGAACGTTGACGGACGA
ACAAATTGAAAACTTAGGAATTGCACTAATGAACTTAGAAGAAAAAATGGACGAGTTGAAAGAGGTGTTC
GGTCTGGATGCAGAAGATTTAAATATTGATCTTGGACCGCTAGGCAGCCTGCTTTAAGCGGTCAGTAGGA
GGAACAGTATGGCAGTCGAACATAATATGCAGTCAAGTACGATTGTAGATGTGCTCGAAAAGATTTTGGA
TAAAGGAGTCGTTATAGCGGGGGACATCACCGTAGGAATTGCAGATGTCGAGCTATTAACGATAAAGATC
CGCTTGATTGTGGCTTCGGTTGATAAGGCAAAAGAAATCGGCATGGACTGGTGGGAAAATGATCCGTATC
TCAGTTCAAAAGGAGCCAATAACAAAGCGCTCGAAGAAGAAAATAAAATGCTGCATGAGCGGTTAAAAAC
GCTTGAAGAAAAAATAGAAACGAAACGTTAAAAACTGTACGCTACTTAAAAAATGGAGGGATTTACAATG
GCAACTGAAACAAAATTAGATAACACACAGGCAGAAAACAAGGAAAATAAAAATGCGGAAAACGGTTCAA
AAGAAAAGAACGGTTCAAAAGCAAGCAAAACAACAAGCAGCGGGCCAATCAAACGAGCGGTAGCAGGAGG
CATCATCGGTGCAACGATTGGATATGTATCGACTCCTGAAAATCGAAAAAGTCTCCTTGACCGCATTGAT
ACAGACGAATTAAAAAGCAAAGCATCTGATTTAGGAACAAAGGTAAAAGAAAAATCAAAAAGCAGCGTGG
CCAGCCTGAAAACATCTGCGGGAAGCTTGTTTAAAAAAGATAAAGATAAATCAAAAGATGATGAAGAAAA
CGTAAATTCTTCTAGTAGCGAAACAGAAGACGATAACGTTCAAGAGTACGACGAGTTAAAAGAAGAAAAT
CAAACTCTTCAAGATCGCTTATCACAGCTTGAAGAAAAAATGAACATGCTTGTTGAGCTTAGCCTCAATA
AAAATCAAGACGAAGAAGCGGAAGATACAGATTCCGACGAAGAAGAGAACGATGAGAACGATGAAAACGA
TGAAAACGAGCAGGACGATGAAAACGAAGAAGAAACATCTAAGCCACGTAAAAAGGATAAAAAAGAAGCT
GAGGAAGAAGAAAGTGAAAGTGACGAAGACAGCGAGGAAGAAGAGGAAGATTCTCGCTCAAACAAAAAAA
ATAAAAAAGTAAAAACAGAAGAAGAAGACGAAGATGAAAGCGAAGAAGAAAAAAAGGAAGCGAAACCAAA
AAAGTCAACAGCTAAAAAATCAAAAAATACAAAAGCAAAGAAAAACACGGACGAAGAAGATGATGAAGCA
ACATCTCTTTCTAGTGAAGACGATACAACAGCCTAAGACGTAAAGGAGGAAAGAAAGACATGAGTACAGG
CCCTTCTTTTTCAACTAAAGACAATACGCTTGAATACTTTGTGAAAGCTTCTAATAAACACGGCTTTTCA
CTTGATATTTCATTAAATGTAAACGGCGCTGTGATTTCCGGTACCATGATTTCAGCAAAAGAATACTTTG
ATTACTTAAGCGAAACGTTTGAAGAAGGCAGTGAAGTGGCTCAGGCGCTAAGCGAACAATTCTCTTTAGC
AAGCGAAGCGAGCGAATCAAACGGAGAAGCAGAAGCCCATTTTATTCATTTGAAAAATACAAAGATTTAC
TGTGGAGACAGTAAATCTACTCCTTCTAAAGGCAAAATCTTTTGGAGAGGGAAAATAGCAGAAGTAGACG
GGTTTTTCTTAGGAAAGATTTCTGATGCAAAATCAACGAGTAAAAAGAGTTCATAAAAAACGGCGGGGTG
ATTGCCCCGCCGTTTTTTAGTGATGTGATGAGATGTGCAGCTTCTTTTTTCGATACATGAGCGGAGTCAT
CTTCATTTCTTTTCGAAACTGATTAATAAAATAGCTTGTACTATTAAACCCTACTTGATAGGCGACTTCC
GTCACATTTGCTTCTGCTTGCTGCAGTCCGGATTCGCGAACGCGTCTCGAGAGATCCGGCTGCTAACAAA
GCCCGAAAGGAAGCTGAGTTGGCTGCTGCCACCGCTGAGCAATAACTAGCATAACCCCTTGGGGCCTCTA
AACGGGTCTTGAGGGGTTTTTTGCTGAAAGGAGGAACTATATCCGACTAGTAGCCCGCCTAATGAGCGGG
CTTTTTTTTAATTCCCCTATTTGTTTATTTTTCTAAATACATTCAAATATGTATCCGCTCATGAGACAAT
AACCCTGATAAATGCTTCAATAATATTGAAAAAGGAAGAGTATGAGTATTCAACATTTCCGTGTCGCCCT
TATTCCCTTTTTTGCGGCATTTTGCCTTCCTGTTTTTGCTCACCCAGAAACGCTCGTGAAAGTAAAAGAC
GCAGAGGACCAATTGGGGGCACGAGTGGGATACATAGAACTGGACTTGAATAGCGGTAAAATCCTTGAGA
GTTTTCGCCCTGAAGAGCGTTTTCCAATGATGAGCACTTTCAAAGTTCTGCTATGTGGAGCAGTATTATC
CCGTGTAGATGCGGGGCAAGAGCAACTCGGACGACGAATACACTATTCGCAGAATGACTTGGTTGAATAC
TCCCCAGTGACAGAAAAGCACCTTACGGACGGAATGACGGTAAGAGAATTATGTAGTGCCGCCATAACGA
TGAGTGATAACACTGCGGCGAACTTACTTCTGACAACCATCGGTGGACCGAAGGAATTAACCGCTTTTTT
GCACAATATGGGAGACCATGTAACTCGCCTTGACCGTTGGGAACCAGAACTGAATGAAGCCATACCAAAC
GACGAGCGAGACACCACAATGCCTGCGGCAATGGCAACAACATTACGCAAACTATTAACTGGCGAACTAC
TTACTCTGGCTTCACGGCAACAATTAATAGACTGGCTTGAAGCGGATAAAGTTGCAGGACCACTACTGCG
TTCGGCACTTCCTGCTGGCTGGTTTATTGCTGATAAATCTGGGGCAGGAGAGCGTGGTTCACGGGGTATC
ATTGCCGCACTTGGACCAGATGGTAAGCCTTCCCGTATCGTAGTTATCTACACGACGGGTAGTCAGGCAA
CTATGGACGAACGAAATAGACAGATTGCTGAAATAGGGGCTTCACTGATTAAGCATTGGTAAACCGATAC
AATTAAAGGCTCCTTTTGGAGCCTTTTTTTTTGGACGGACCGGTAGAAAAGATCAAAGGATCTTCTTGAG
ATCCTTTTTTTCTGCGCGTAATCTGCTGCTTGCAAACAAAAAAACCACCGCTACCAGCGGTGGTTTGTTT
GCCGGATCAAGAGCTACCAACTCTTTTTCCGAAGGTAACTGGCTTCAGCAGAGCGCAGATACCAAATACT
GTCCTTCTAGTGTAGCCGTAGTTAGGCCACCACTTCAAGAACTCTGTAGCACCGCCTACATACCTCGCTC
TGCTAATCCTGTTACCAGTGGCTGCTGCCAGTGGCGATAAGTCGTGTCTTACCGGGTTGGACTCAAGACG
ATAGTTACCGGATAAGGCGCAGCGGTCGGGCTGAACGGGGGGTTCGTGCACACAGCCCAGCTTGGAGCGA
ACGACCTACACCGAACTGAGATACCTACAGCGTGAGCTATGAGAAAGCGCCACGCTTCCCGAAGGGAGAA
AGGCGGACAGGTATCCGGTAAGCGGCAGGGTCGGAACAGGAGAGCGCACGAGGGAGCTTCCAGGGGGAAA
CGCCTGGTATCTTTATAGTCCTGTCGGGTTTCGCCACCTCTGACTTGAGCGTCGATTTTTGTGATGCTCG
TCAGGGGGGCGGAGCCTATGGAAA
